>Addgene plasmid #222243 | pcDNA-3xFLAG only | addgene full sequence | sequence record 441349 | Addgene NGS Result
GACGGATCGGGAGATCTCCCGATCCCCTATGGTGCACTCTCAGTACAATCTGCTCTGATGCCGCATAGTT
AAGCCAGTATCTGCTCCCTGCTTGTGTGTTGGAGGTCGCTGAGTAGTGCGCGAGCAAAATTTAAGCTACA
ACAAGGCAAGGCTTGACCGACAATTGCATGAAGAATCTGCTTAGGGTTAGGCGTTTTGCGCTGCTTCGCG
ATGTACGGGCCAGATATACGCGTTGACATTGATTATTGACTAGTTATTAATAGTAATCAATTACGGGGTC
ATTAGTTCATAGCCCATATATGGAGTTCCGCGTTACATAACTTACGGTAAATGGCCCGCCTGGCTGACCG
CCCAACGACCCCCGCCCATTGACGTCAATAATGACGTATGTTCCCATAGTAACGCCAATAGGGACTTTCC
ATTGACGTCAATGGGTGGAGTATTTACGGTAAACTGCCCACTTGGCAGTACATCAAGTGTATCATATGCC
AAGTACGCCCCCTATTGACGTCAATGACGGTAAATGGCCCGCCTGGCATTATGCCCAGTACATGACCTTA
TGGGACTTTCCTACTTGGCAGTACATCTACGTATTAGTCATCGCTATTACCATGGTGATGCGGTTTTGGC
AGTACATCAATGGGCGTGGATAGCGGTTTGACTCACGGGGATTTCCAAGTCTCCACCCCATTGACGTCAA
TGGGAGTTTGTTTTGGCACCAAAATCAACGGGACTTTCCAAAATGTCGTAACAACTCCGCCCCATTGACG
CAAATGGGCGGTAGGCGTGTACGGTGGGAGGTCTATATAAGCAGAGCTCTCTGGCTAACTAGAGAACCCA
CTGCTTACTGGCTTATCGAAATTAATACGACTCACTATAGGGAGACCCAAGCTTATGGACTACAAAGACC
ATGACGGTGATTATAAAGATCATGACATCGATTACAAGGATGACGATGACAAGTGAGAATTCTGCAGATA
TCCATCACACTGGCGGCCGCTCGAGCATGCATCTAGAGGGCCCTATTCTATAGTGTCACCTAAATGCTAG
AGCTCGCTGATCAGCCTCGACTGTGCCTTCTAGTTGCCAGCCATCTGTTGTTTGCCCCTCCCCCGTGCCT
TCCTTGACCCTGGAAGGTGCCACTCCCACTGTCCTTTCCTAATAAAATGAGGAAATTGCATCGCATTGTC
TGAGTAGGTGTCATTCTATTCTGGGGGGTGGGGTGGGGCAGGACAGCAAGGGGGAGGATTGGGAAGACAA
TAGCAGGCATGCTGGGGATGCGGTGGGCTCTATGGCTTCTGAGGCGGAAAGAACCAGCTGGGGCTCTAGG
GGGTATCCCC
[124 nt withheld, positions 1341-1464]
C
[91 nt withheld, positions 1466-1556]
A
[49 nt withheld, positions 1558-1606]
CCTTTGACGTTGGAGTCCACGTTCTTT
[37 nt withheld, positions 1634-1670]
ACCCTATCTCGGTCTATTCTTTTGATTTATAAGGGATTTTGCCGATTTCGGCCTATTGGTTAAAAAATGA
GCTGATTTAACAAAAATTTAACGCGAATTAATTCTGTGGAATGTGTGTCAGTTAGGGTGTGGAAAGTCCC
CAGGCTCCCCAGCAGGCAGAAGTATGCAAAGCATGCATCTCAATTAGTCAGCAACCAGGTGTGGAAAGTC
CCCAGGCTCCCCAGCAGGCAGAAGTATGCAAAGCATGCATCTCAATTAGTCAGCAACCATAGTCCCGCCC
CTAACTCCGCCCATCCCGCCCCTAACTCCGCCCAGTTCCGCCCATTCTCCGCCCCATGGCTGACTAATTT
TTTTTATTTATGCAGAGGCCGAGGCCGCCTCTGCCTCTGAGCTATTCCAGAAGTAGTGAGGAGGCTTTTT
TGGAGGCCTAGGCTTTTGCAAAAAGCTCCCGGGAGCTTGTATATCCATTTTCGGATCTGATCAAGAGACA
GGATGAGGATCGTTTCGCATGATTGAACAAGATGGATTGCACGCAGGTTCTCCGGCCGCTTGGGTGGAGA
GGCTATTCGGCTATGACTGGGCACAACAGACAATCGGCTGCTCTGATGCCGCCGTGTTCCGGCTGTCAGC
GCAGGGGCGCCCGGTTCTTTTTGTCAAGACCGACCTGTCCGGTGCCCTGAATGAACTGCAGGACGAGGCA
GCGCGGCTATCGTGGCTGGCCACGACGGGCGTTCCTTGCGCAGCTGTGCTCGACGTTGTCACTGAAGCGG
GAAGGGACTGGCTGCTATTGGGCGAAGTGCCGGGGCAGGATCTCCTGTCATCTCACCTTGCTCCTGCCGA
GAAAGTATCCATCATGGCTGATGCAATGCGGCGGCTGCATACGCTTGATCCGGCTACCTGCCCATTCGAC
CACCAAGCGAAACATCGCATCGAGCGAGCACGTACTCGGATGGAAGCCGGTCTTGTCGATCAGGATGATC
TGGACGAAGAGCATCAGGGGCTCGCGCCAGCCGAACTGTTCGCCAGGCTCAAGGCGCGCATGCCCGACGG
CGAGGATCTCGTCGTGACCCATGGCGATGCCTGCTTGCCGAATATCATGGTGGAAAATGGCCGCTTTTCT
GGATTCATCGACTGTGGCCGGCTGGGTGTGGCGGACCGCTATCAGGACATAGCGTTGGCTACCCGTGATA
TTGCTGAAGAGCTTGGCGGCGAATGGGCTGACCGCTTCCTCGTGCTTTACGGTATCGCCGCTCCCGATTC
GCAGCGCATCGCCTTCTATCGCCTTCTTGACGAGTTCTTCTGAGCGGGACTCTGGGGTTCGAAATGACCG
ACCAAGCGACGCCCAACCTGCCATCACGAGATTTCGATTCCACCGCCGCCTTCTATGAAAGGTTGGGCTT
CGGAATCGTTTTCCGGGACGCCGGCTGGATGATCCTCCAGCGCGGGGATCTCATGCTGGAGTTCTTCGCC
CACCCCAACTTGTTTATTGCAGCTTATAATGGTTACAAATAAAGCAATAGCATCACAAATTTCACAAATA
AAGCATTTTTTTCACTGCATTCTAGTTGTGGTTTGTCCAAACTCATCAATGTATCTTATCATGTCTGTAT
ACCGTCGACCTCTAGCTAGAGCTTGGCGTAATCATGGTCATAGCTGTTTCCTGTGTGAAATTGTTATCCG
CTCACAATTCCACACAACATACGAGCCGGAAGCATAAAGTGTAAAGCCTGGGGTGCCTAATGAGTGAGCT
AACTCACATTAATTGCGTTGCGCTCACTGCCCGCTTTCCAGTCGGGAAACCTGTCGTGCCAGCTGCATTA
ATGAATCGGCCAACGCGCGGGGAGAGGCGGTTTGCGTATTGGGCGCTCTTCCGCTTCCTCGCTCACTGAC
TCGCTGCGCTCGGTCGTTCGGCTGCGGCGAGCGGTATCAGCTCACTCAAAGGCGGTAATACGGTTATCCA
CAGAATCAGGGGATAACGCAGGAAAGAACATGTGAGCAAAAGGCCAGCAAAAGGCCAGGAACCGTAAAAA
GGCCGCGTTGCTGGCGTTTTTCCATAGGCTCCGCCCCCCTGACGAGCATCACAAAAATCGACGCTCAAGT
CAGAGGTGGCGAAACCCGACAGGACTATAAAGATACCAGGCGTTTCCCCCTGGAAGCTCCCTCGTGCGCT
CTCCTGTTCCGACCCTGCCGCTTACCGGATACCTGTCCGCCTTTCTCCCTTCGGGAAGCGTGGCGCTTTC
TCATAGCTCACGCTGTAGGTATCTCAGTTCGGTGTAGGTCGTTCGCTCCAAGCTGGGCTGTGTGCACGAA
CCCCCCGTTCAGCCCGACCGCTGCGCCTTATCCGGTAACTATCGTCTTGAGTCCAACCCGGTAAGACACG
ACTTATCGCCACTGGCAGCAGCCACTGGTAACAGGATTAGCAGAGCGAGGTATGTAGGCGGTGCTACAGA
GTTCTTGAAGTGGTGGCCTAACTACGGCTACACTAGAAGAACAGTATTTGGTATCTGCGCTCTGCTGAAG
CCAGTTACCTTCGGAAAAAGAGTTGGTAGCTCTTGATCCGGCAAACAAACCACCGCTGGTAGCGGTGGTT
TTTTTGTTTGCAAGCAGCAGATTACGCGCAGAAAAAAAGGATCTCAAGAAGATCCTTTGATCTTTTCTAC
GGGGTCTGACGCTCAGTGGAACGAAAACTCACGTTAAGGGATTTTGGTCATGAGATTATCAAAAAGGATC
TTCACCTAGATCCTTTTAAATTAAAAATGAAGTTTTAAATCAATCTAAAGTATATATGAGTAAACTTGGT
CTGACAGTTACCAATGCTTAATCAGTGAGGCACCTATCTCAGCGATCTGTCTATTTCGTTCATCCATAGT
TGCCTGACTCCCCGTCGTGTAGATAACTACGATACGGGAGGGCTTACCATCTGGCCCCAGTGCTGCAATG
ATACCGCGAGACCCACGCTCACCGGCTCCAGATTTATCAGCAATAAACCAGCCAGCCGGAAGGGCCGAGC
GCAGAAGTGGTCCTGCAACTTTATCCGCCTCCATCCAGTCTATTAATTGTTGCCGGGAAGCTAGAGTAAG
TAGTTCGCCAGTTAATAGTTTGCGCAACGTTGTTGCCATTGCTACAGGCATCGTGGTGTCACGCTCGTCG
TTTGGTATGGCTTCATTCAGCTCCGGTTCCCAACGATCAAGGCGAGTTACATGATCCCCCATGTTGTGCA
AAAAAGCGGTTAGCTCCTTCGGTCCTCCGATCGTTGTCAGAAGTAAGTTGGCCGCAGTGTTATCACTCAT
GGTTATGGCAGCACTGCATAATTCTCTTACTGTCATGCCATCCGTAAGATGCTTTTCTGTGACTGGTGAG
TACTCAACCAAGTCATTCTGAGAATAGTGTATGCGGCGACCGAGTTGCTCTTGCCCGGCGTCAATACGGG
ATAATACCGCGCCACATAGCAGAACTTTAAAAGTGCTCATCATTGGAAAACGTTCTTCGGGGCGAAAACT
CTCAAGGATCTTACCGCTGTTGAGATCCAGTTCGATGTAACCCACTCGTGCACCCAACTGATCTTCAGCA
TCTTTTACTTTCACCAGCGTTTCTGGGTGAGCAAAAACAGGAAGGCAAAATGCCGCAAAAAAGGGAATAA
GGGCGACACGGAAATGTTGAATACTCATACTCTTCCTTTTTCAATATTATTGAAGCATTTATCAGGGTTA
TTGTCTCATGAGCGGATACATATTTGAATGTATTTAGAAAAATAAACAAATAGGGGTTCCGCGCACATTT
CCCCGAAAAGTGCCACCTGACGTC
Features (pLannotate 1.2.2; 21 found; start..end, strand, type, name):
     28..80      -  misc_feature   bom (fragment): basis of mobility region from pBR322
    235..614     +  enhancer       CMV enhancer: human cytomegalovirus immediate early enhancer
    615..818     +  promoter       CMV promoter: human cytomegalovirus (CMV) immediate early promoter
    814..847     +  LTR            5' LTR (truncated) (fragment): truncated 5' long terminal repeat (LTR) from HIV-1
    863..881     +  promoter       T7 promoter: promoter for bacteriophage T7 RNA polymerase
    898..963     +  CDS            3xFLAG: three tandem FLAG® epitope tags, followed by an enterokinase cleavage site
   1027..1045    -  promoter       SP6 promoter: promoter for bacteriophage SP6 RNA polymerase
   1071..1295    +  polyA_signal   bGH poly(A) signal: bovine growth hormone polyadenylation signal
   1299..1320    +  promoter       SV40 promoter (fragment): SV40 enhancer and early promoter
   1341..1769    +  rep_origin     f1 ori (sequence partly withheld): f1 bacteriophage origin of replication; arrow indicates direction of (+) strand synthesis
   1783..2112    +  promoter       SV40 promoter: SV40 enhancer and early promoter
   2179..2970    +  CDS            neo: KKA2_KLEPN - Also known as kan, nptII. Experimental evidence at protein level: Swiss-Prot protein existence level 1. Resistance to kanamycin, neomycin, paromomycin, ribostamycin, butirosin and gentamicin B. From Klebsiella pneumoniae.
   2994..3152    +  CDS            ble (fragment): BLE_KLEPN - Experimental evidence at protein level: Swiss-Prot protein existence level 1. Binding protein with a strong affinity to the bleomycin family of antibiotics. Binds to CL990; an antimitotic-antibiotic compound. From Klebsiella pneumoniae.
   3147..3268    +  polyA_signal   SV40 poly(A) signal: SV40 polyadenylation signal
   3341..3357    -  protein_bind   lac operator: The lac repressor binds to the lac operator to inhibit transcription in E. coli. This inhibition can be relieved by adding lactose or isopropyl-β-D-thiogalactopyranoside (IPTG). lac repressor encoded by lacI
   3365..3395    -  promoter       lac promoter: promoter for the E. coli lac operon
   3410..3431    -  protein_bind   CAP binding site: CAP binding activates transcription in the presence of cAMP. E. coli catabolite activator protein
   3444..3536    -  CDS            lacI (fragment): lac repressor; lacI; The lac repressor binds to the lac operator to inhibit transcription in E. coli. This inhibition can be relieved by adding lactose or isopropyl-β-D-thiogalactopyranoside (IPTG).
   3719..4307    -  rep_origin     ori: high-copy-number ColE1/pMB1/pBR322/pUC origin of replication
   4478..5338    -  CDS            AmpR: β-lactamase; bla; confers resistance to ampicillin, carbenicillin, and related antibiotics
   5339..5443    -  promoter       AmpR promoter: bla
