[The description below was written by a language model from this plasmid's Addgene catalogue record and pLannotate feature annotations shown in this document.]
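Description:
pcDNA-3xFLAG only is a mammalian expression plasmid built on the pcDNA3 backbone, about 5.5 kb in total, carrying nothing more than a short synthetic 3xFLAG epitope coding sequence in its polylinker. It is maintained in E. coli through a high-copy ColE1/pUC-type origin and selected with ampicillin via the β-lactamase gene and its native promoter. An f1 origin is also present, which would allow single-stranded DNA production with helper phage. For mammalian cells, an SV40 enhancer/early promoter drives the neomycin phosphotransferase gene, terminated by an SV40 polyadenylation signal, so that stable transfectants can be selected with G418.

The roughly 69 bp insert encodes three tandem FLAG epitopes followed by an enterokinase cleavage site and was cloned between HindIII and EcoRI sites, both of which are retained. The catalogue lists T7 as the promoter, and a T7 promoter does sit immediately upstream of the tag, permitting in vitro transcription. However, the feature table shows that the CMV immediate-early enhancer and promoter lie just before it, and these would be the elements driving transcription in mammalian cells, with the bovine growth hormone polyadenylation signal downstream. An inverted SP6 promoter flanks the other side of the cloning region. Several small annotated fragments (a truncated HIV-1 LTR, ble, lacI, lac promoter/operator and bom pieces) look like backbone remnants or short sequence matches rather than functional parts.

The record does not state an intended use, but the name and contents suggest a tag-only or empty-vector control for FLAG-tagged protein experiments. The preserved restriction sites could also serve for cloning coding sequences in frame with the tag.
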