Addgene plasmid #222243: pcDNA-3xFLAG only
Depositing lab: Yuliang Wu.
Backbone
  Vector backbone: pcDNA3
  Backbone size w/o insert (bp): 5400
  Total vector size (bp): 5460
  Vector type: Mammalian Expression
  Selectable markers: Neomycin (select with G418)
Growth in bacteria
  Bacterial resistance: Ampicillin, 100 μg/mL
  Growth temperature: 37°C
  Growth strain: DH5alpha
  Copy number: High Copy
Gene/Insert
  Gene/Insert name: 3 x FLAG
  Species: Synthetic
  Insert size (bp): 69
  Promoter: T7
  Tag / fusion protein: No
  Cloning method: Restriction Enzyme; 5′ cloning site Hind III (not destroyed); 3′ cloning site EcoR I (not destroyed)
  Sequencing primers: 5′ T7 promoter; 3′ SP6 promoter
Terms and licenses: Academic/Nonprofit Terms; Industry Terms: Not Available to Industry
How to cite: pcDNA-3xFLAG only was a gift from Yuliang Wu (Addgene plasmid # 222243 ; http://n2t.net/addgene:222243 ; RRID:Addgene_222243)
